Addgene plasmid #130772: pMSCVbsd-PPARD-I420R
Purpose: Vector encoding PPARD cDNA for retroviral transduction
Depositing lab: Till Adhikary. Depositing organization: Philipps-Universitaet Marburg. Publication: PPARbeta/delta recruits NCOR and regulates transcription reinitiation of ANGPTL4. Legrand N, Bretscher CL, Zielke S, Wilke B, Daude M, Fritz B, Diederich WE, Adhikary T. Nucleic Acids Res. 2019 Oct 10;47(18):9573-9591. doi: 10.1093/nar/gkz685. PubMed 31428774.
Backbone
  Vector backbone: pMSCVbsd
  Vector type: Retroviral
  Selectable markers: Blasticidin
Growth in bacteria
  Bacterial resistance: Ampicillin, 100 μg/mL
  Growth temperature: 37°C
  Growth strain: NEB Stable
  Copy number: High Copy
Gene/Insert
  Gene/Insert name: PPARD I420R
  Species: H. sapiens (human)
  Mutation: I420R
  Entrez Gene: PPARD (a.k.a. FAAR, NR1C2, NUC1, NUCI, NUCII, PPARB)
  Cloning method: Restriction Enzyme; 5′ cloning site BglII (destroyed during cloning); 3′ cloning site XhoI (not destroyed)
  Sequencing primers: 5′ pMSCVseqfw (CCCTTGAACCTCCTCGTTCGACC); 3′ pMSCVseqrv (GAGACGTGCTACTTCCATTTGTC)
Terms and licenses: Academic/Nonprofit Terms; Industry Terms: Not Available to Industry
Depositor comments: Generated by PCR mutagenesis. Please visit https://www.biorxiv.org/content/10.1101/525576v2 for BioRxiv preprint.
How to cite: pMSCVbsd-PPARD-I420R was a gift from Till Adhikary (Addgene plasmid # 130772 ; http://n2t.net/addgene:130772 ; RRID:Addgene_130772)
