[The description below was written by a language model from this plasmid's Addgene catalogue record and pLannotate feature annotations shown in this document.]
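Description:
pMSCVbsd-PPARD-I420R is a gammaretroviral expression vector built on the pMSCVbsd backbone, a murine stem cell virus-type plasmid, and is intended for stable delivery of a mutant human PPARD cDNA into mammalian cells by retroviral transduction. In bacteria it is maintained through a high-copy ColE1/pUC-type origin and selected with ampicillin via the β-lactamase gene. The remaining bacterial annotations (partial lacI, lacZα, rop, bom and tetracycline-resistance sequences, plus a lac promoter/operator) are non-functional fragments left over from the backbone's cloning history.

The viral portion runs from a 5′ LTR of murine embryonic stem cell virus through the Ψ packaging signal and a truncated, start-codon-less gag segment, which together allow the transcribed genomic RNA to be efficiently encapsidated when gag, pol and env are supplied in trans by a packaging cell line. The PPARD open reading frame sits directly downstream and has no dedicated internal promoter annotated, so its expression is presumably driven from the 5′ LTR. It encodes the ligand-activated nuclear receptor PPARβ/δ carrying an I420R substitution that was introduced by PCR mutagenesis. The insert was cloned between BglII (destroyed in cloning) and XhoI sites. Behind it, a mouse PGK promoter drives blasticidin S deaminase, so transduced cells can be selected with blasticidin independently of the insert. The cassette ends in a 3′ LTR, which the automated annotation matches only as fragments of a ΔU3 LTR, so the record does not establish whether it is self-inactivating.

The record does not state the functional consequence of I420R. The associated work concerns PPARβ/δ corepressor recruitment and transcriptional regulation of ANGPTL4, which suggests use for comparing the mutant with the wild-type receptor.
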