Features (pLannotate 1.2.2; 20 found; start..end, strand, type, name):
      1..517     +  LTR            5' LTR: 5' long terminal repeat from murine embryonic stem cell virus
    581..922     +  misc_feature   MESV Ψ: packaging signal of murine embryonic stem cell virus
    989..1405    +  CDS            gag (truncated): truncated Moloney murine leukemia virus (MMLV) gag gene lacking the start codon
   1482..2804    +  CDS            PPARD: PPARD_HUMAN - Also known as NR1C2, PPARB. Experimental evidence at protein level: Swiss-Prot protein existence level 1. Ligand-activated transcription factor. Receptor that binds peroxisome proliferators such as hypolipidemic drugs and fatty acids. Has a preference for poly-unsaturated fatty acids, such as gamma- linoleic acid and eicosapentanoic acid. Once activated by a ligand, the receptor binds to promoter elements of target genes. Regulates the peroxisomal beta-oxidation pathway of fatty acids. Functions as transcription activator for the acyl-CoA oxidase gene. Decreases expression of NPC
   2955..3454    +  promoter       PGK promoter: mouse phosphoglycerate kinase 1 promoter
   3475..3873    +  CDS            BSD: blasticidin S deaminase; Aspergillus terreus BSD; confers resistance to blasticidin
   3918..3952    +  LTR            3' LTR (ΔU3) (fragment): self-inactivating 3' long terminal repeat (LTR) from Moloney murine leukemia virus
   3949..4243    +  LTR            3' LTR (ΔU3) (fragment): self-inactivating 3' long terminal repeat (LTR) from Moloney murine leukemia virus
   4405..4421    -  protein_bind   lac operator: The lac repressor binds to the lac operator to inhibit transcription in E. coli. This inhibition can be relieved by adding lactose or isopropyl-β-D-thiogalactopyranoside (IPTG). lac repressor encoded by lacI
   4429..4459    -  promoter       lac promoter: promoter for the E. coli lac operon
   4474..4495    -  protein_bind   CAP binding site: CAP binding activates transcription in the presence of cAMP. E. coli catabolite activator protein
   4508..4600    -  CDS            lacI (fragment): lac repressor; lacI; The lac repressor binds to the lac operator to inhibit transcription in E. coli. This inhibition can be relieved by adding lactose or isopropyl-β-D-thiogalactopyranoside (IPTG).
   4783..5371    -  rep_origin     ori: high-copy-number ColE1/pMB1/pBR322/pUC origin of replication
   5542..6402    -  CDS            AmpR: β-lactamase; bla; confers resistance to ampicillin, carbenicillin, and related antibiotics
   6403..6507    -  promoter       AmpR promoter: bla
   6602..6637    +  CDS            rop (fragment): Rop protein, which maintains plasmids at low copy number; rop
   6739..6838    +  misc_feature   bom (fragment): basis of mobility region from pBR322
   6844..6993    -  CDS            lacZα (fragment): LacZα fragment of β-galactosidase; lacZ fragment
   6993..7194    -  CDS            TcR (fragment): tetracycline efflux protein; tet; confers resistance to tetracycline
   7195..7293    +  CDS            env (fragment): murine leukemia virus gPr80 envelope polyprotein precursor; env; proteolytically cleaved into gp70SU and p15TM subunits
>Addgene plasmid #130772 | pMSCVbsd-PPARD-I420R | addgene full sequence | sequence record 255568 | Addgene NGS Result
AATGAAAGACCCCACCTGTAGGTTTGGCAAGCTAGCTTAAGTAACGCCATTTTGCAAGGCATGGAAAATA
CATAACTGAGAATAGAGAAGTTCAGATCAAGGTTAGGAACAGAGAGACAGCAGAATATGGGCCAAACAGG
ATATCTGTGGTAAGCAGTTCCTGCCCCGGCTCAGGGCCAAGAACAGATGGTCCCCAGATGCGGTCCCGCC
CTCAGCAGTTTCTAGAGAACCATCAGATGTTTCCAGGGTGCCCCAAGGACCTGAAATGACCCTGTGCCTT
ATTTGAACTAACCAATCAGTTCGCTTCTCGCTTCTGTTCGCGCGCTTCTGCTCCCCGAGCTCAATAAAAG
AGCCCACAACCCCTCACTCGGCGCGCCAGTCCTCCGATAGACTGCGTCGCCCGGGTACCCGTATTCCCAA
TAAAGCCTCTTGCTGTTTGCATCCGAATCGTGGACTCGCTGATCCTTGGGAGGGTCTCCTCAGATTGATT
GACTGCCCACCTCGGGGGTCTTTCATTTGGAGGTTCCACCGAGATTTGGAGACCCCTGCCCAGGGACCAC
CGACCCCCCCGCCGGGAGGTAAGCTGGCCAGCGGTCGTTTCGTGTCTGTCTCTGTCTTTGTGCGTGTTTG
TGCCGGCATCTAATGTTTGCGCCTGCGTCTGTACTAGTTAGCTAACTAGCTCTGTATCTGGCGGACCCGT
GGTGGAACTGACGAGTTCTGAACACCCGGCCGCAACCCTGGGAGACGTCCCAGGGACTTTGGGGGCCGTT
TTTGTGGCCCGACCTGAGGAAGGGAGTCGATGTGGAATCCGACCCCGTCAGGATATGTGGTTCTGGTAGG
AGACGAGAACCTAAAACAGTTCCCGCCTCCGTCTGAATTTTTGCTTTCGGTTTGGAACCGAAGCCGCGCG
TCTTGTCTGCTGCAGCGCTGCAGCATCGTTCTGTGTTGTCTCTGTCTGACTGTGTTTCTGTATTTGTCTG
AAAATTAGGGCCAGACTGTTACCACTCCCTTAAGTTTGACCTTAGGTCACTGGAAAGATGTCGAGCGGAT
CGCTCACAACCAGTCGGTAGATGTCAAGAAGAGACGTTGGGTTACCTTCTGCTCTGCAGAATGGCCAACC
TTTAACGTCGGATGGCCGCGAGACGGCACCTTTAACCGAGACCTCATCACCCAGGTTAAGATCAAGGTCT
TTTCACCTGGCCCGCATGGACACCCAGACCAGGTCCCCTACATCGTGACCTGGGAAGCCTTGGCTTTTGA
CCCCCCTCCCTGGGTCAAGCCCTTTGTACACCCTAAGCCTCCGCCTCCTCTTCCTCCATCCGCCCCGTCT
CTCCCCCTTGAACCTCCTCGTTCGACCCCGCCTCGATCCTCCCTTTATCCAGCCCTCACTCCTTCTCTAG
GCGCCGGAATTAGATCCACTAGTAACGGCCGCCAGTGTGCTGGAATTCGCCCTTAGGTGTGGCGCCGAGG
GGAGATCAGCCATGGAGCAGCCACAGGAGGAAGCCCCTGAGGTCCGGGAAGAGGAGGAGAAAGAGGAAGT
GGCAGAGGCAGAAGGAGCCCCAGAGCTCAATGGGGGACCACAGCATGCACTTCCTTCCAGCAGCTACACA
GACCTCTCCCGGAGCTCCTCGCCACCCTCACTGCTGGACCAACTGCAGATGGGCTGTGACGGGGCCTCAT
GCGGCAGCCTCAACATGGAGTGCCGGGTGTGCGGGGACAAGGCATCGGGCTTCCACTACGGTGTTCATGC
ATGTGAGGGGTGCAAGGGCTTCTTCCGTCGTACGATCCGCATGAAGCTGGAGTACGAGAAGTGTGAGCGC
AGCTGCAAGATTCAGAAGAAGAACCGCAACAAGTGCCAGTACTGCCGCTTCCAGAAGTGCCTGGCACTGG
GCATGTCACACAACGCTATCCGTTTTGGTCGGATGCCGGAGGCTGAGAAGAGGAAGCTGGTGGCAGGGCT
GACTGCAAACGAGGGGAGCCAGTACAACCCACAGGTGGCCGACCTGAAGGCCTTCTCCAAGCACATCTAC
AATGCCTACCTGAAAAACTTCAACATGACCAAAAAGAAGGCCCGCAGCATCCTCACCGGCAAAGCCAGCC
ACACGGCGCCCTTTGTGATCCACGACATCGAGACATTGTGGCAGGCAGAGAAGGGGCTGGTGTGGAAGCA
GTTGGTGAATGGCCTGCCTCCCTACAAGGAGATCAGCGTGCACGTCTTCTACCGCTGCCAGTGCACCACA
GTGGAGACCGTGCGGGAGCTCACTGAGTTCGCCAAGAGCATCCCCAGCTTCAGCAGCCTCTTCCTCAACG
ACCAGGTTACCCTTCTCAAGTATGGCGTGCACGAGGCCATCTTCGCCATGCTGGCCTCTATCGTCAACAA
GGACGGGCTGCTGGTAGCCAACGGCAGTGGCTTTGTCACCCGTGAGTTCCTGCGCAGCCTCCGCAAACCC
TTCAGTGATATCATTGAGCCTAAGTTTGAATTTGCTGTCAAGTTCAACGCCCTGGAACTTGATGACAGTG
ACCTGGCCCTATTCATTGCGGCCATCATTCTGTGTGGAGACCGGCCAGGCCTCATGAACGTTCCACGGGT
GGAGGCTATCCAGGACACCATCCTGCGTGCCCTCGAATTCCACCTGCAGGCCAACCACCCTGATGCCCAG
TACCTCTTCCCCAAGCTGCTGCAGAAGATGGCTGACCTGCGGCAACTGGTCACCGAGCACGCCCAGATGA
TGCAGCGGAGGAAGAAGACCGAAACCGAGACCTCGCTGCACCCTCTGCTCCAGGAGATCTACAAGGACAT
GTACTAACGGCGGCACCCAGGCCTCCCTGCAGACTCCAATGGGGCCAGCACTGGAGGGGCCCACCCACAT
GACTTTTCCATTGACCAGCTCTCAAGGGCGAATTCTGCAGATATCCATCACACTGGCGGCCGCTCGAGGT
TAACGAATTCTACCGGGTAGGGGAGGCGCTTTTCCCAAGGCAGTCTGGAGCATGCGCTTTAGCAGCCCCG
CTGGGCACTTGGCGCTACACAAGTGGCCTCTGGCCTCGCACACATTCCACATCCACCGGTAGGCGCCAAC
CGGCTCCGTTCTTTGGTGGCCCCTTCGCGCCACCTTCTACTCCTCCCCTAGTCAGGAAGTTCCCCCCCGC
CCCGCAGCTCGCGTCGTGCAGGACGTGACAAATGGAAGTAGCACGTCTCACTAGTCTCGTGCAGATGGAC
AGCACCGCTGAGCAATGGAAGCGGGTAGGCCTTTGGGGCAGCGGCCAATAGCAGCTTTGCTCCTTCGCTT
TCTGGGCTCAGAGGCTGGGAAGGGGTGGGTCCGGGGGCGGGCTCAGGGGCGGGCTCAGGGGCGGGGCGGG
CGCCCGAAGGTCCTCCGGAGGCCCGGCATTCTGCACGCTTCAAAAGCGCACGTCTGCCGCGCTGTTCTCC
TCTTCCTCATCTCCGGGCCTTTCGACCTGCAGCCCAAGCTTACCATGGCCAAGCCTTTGTCTCAAGAAGA
ATCCACCCTCATTGAAAGAGCAACGGCTACAATCAACAGCATCCCCATCTCTGAAGACTACAGCGTCGCC
AGCGCAGCTCTCTCTAGCGACGGCCGCATCTTCACTGGTGTCAATGTATATCATTTTACTGGGGGACCTT
GTGCAGAACTCGTGGTGCTGGGCACTGCTGCTGCTGCGGCAGCTGGCAACCTGACTTGTATCGTCGCGAT
CGGAAATGAGAACAGGGGCATCTTGAGCCCCTGCGGACGGTGCCGACAGGTGCTTCTCGATCTGCATCCT
GGGATCAAAGCCATAGTGAAGGACAGTGATGGACAGCCGACGGCAGTTGGGATTCGTGAATTGCTGCCCT
CTGGTTATGTGTGGGAGGGCTAATCGATAAAATAAAAGATTTTATTTAGTCTCCAGAAAAAGGGGGGAAT
GAAAGACCCCACCTGTAGGTTTGGCAAGCTAGAGAACCATCAGATGTTTCCAGGGTGCCCCAAGGACCTG
AAATGACCCTGTGCCTTATTTGAACTAACCAATCAGTTCGCTTCTCGCTTCTGTTCGCGCGCTTCTGCTC
CCCGAGCTCAATAAAAGAGCCCACAACCCCTCACTCGGCGCGCCAGTCCTCCGATAGACTGCGTCGCCCG
GGTACCCGTGTATCCAATAAACCCTCTTGCAGTTGCATCCGACTTGTGGTCTCGCTGTTCCTTGGGAGGG
TCTCCTCTGAGTGATTGACTACCCGTCAGCGGGGGTCTTTCATGGGTAACAGTTTCTTGAAGTTGGAGAA
CAACATTCTGAGGGTAGGAGTCGAATATTAAGTAATCCTGACTCAATTAGCCACTGTTTTGAATCCACAT
ACTCCAATACTCCTGAAATAGTTCATTATGGACAGCGCAGAAAGAGCTGGGGAGAATTGTGAAATTGTTA
TCCGCTCACAATTCCACACAACATACGAGCCGGAAGCATAAAGTGTAAAGCCTGGGGTGCCTAATGAGTG
AGCTAACTCACATTAATTGCGTTGCGCTCACTGCCCGCTTTCCAGTCGGGAAACCTGTCGTGCCAGCTGC
ATTAATGAATCGGCCAACGCGCGGGGAGAGGCGGTTTGCGTATTGGGCGCTCTTCCGCTTCCTCGCTCAC
TGACTCGCTGCGCTCGGTCGTTCGGCTGCGGCGAGCGGTATCAGCTCACTCAAAGGCGGTAATACGGTTA
TCCACAGAATCAGGGGATAACGCAGGAAAGAACATGTGAGCAAAAGGCCAGCAAAAGGCCAGGAACCGTA
AAAAGGCCGCGTTGCTGGCGTTTTTCCATAGGCTCCGCCCCCCTGACGAGCATCACAAAAATCGACGCTC
AAGTCAGAGGTGGCGAAACCCGACAGGACTATAAAGATACCAGGCGTTTCCCCCTGGAAGCTCCCTCGTG
CGCTCTCCTGTTCCGACCCTGCCGCTTACCGGATACCTGTCCGCCTTTCTCCCTTCGGGAAGCGTGGCGC
TTTCTCATAGCTCACGCTGTAGGTATCTCAGTTCGGTGTAGGTCGTTCGCTCCAAGCTGGGCTGTGTGCA
CGAACCCCCCGTTCAGCCCGACCGCTGCGCCTTATCCGGTAACTATCGTCTTGAGTCCAACCCGGTAAGA
CACGACTTATCGCCACTGGCAGCAGCCACTGGTAACAGGATTAGCAGAGCGAGGTATGTAGGCGGTGCTA
CAGAGTTCTTGAAGTGGTGGCCTAACTACGGCTACACTAGAAGAACAGTATTTGGTATCTGCGCTCTGCT
GAAGCCAGTTACCTTCGGAAAAAGAGTTGGTAGCTCTTGATCCGGCAAACAAACCACCGCTGGTAGCGGT
GGTTTTTTTGTTTGCAAGCAGCAGATTACGCGCAGAAAAAAAGGATCTCAAGAAGATCCTTTGATCTTTT
CTACGGGGTCTGACGCTCAGTGGAACGAAAACTCACGTTAAGGGATTTTGGTCATGAGATTATCAAAAAG
GATCTTCACCTAGATCCTTTTAAATTAAAAATGAAGTTTTAAATCAATCTAAAGTATATATGAGTAAACT
TGGTCTGACAGTTACCAATGCTTAATCAGTGAGGCACCTATCTCAGCGATCTGTCTATTTCGTTCATCCA
TAGTTGCCTGACTCCCCGTCGTGTAGATAACTACGATACGGGAGGGCTTACCATCTGGCCCCAGTGCTGC
AATGATACCGCGAGACCCACGCTCACCGGCTCCAGATTTATCAGCAATAAACCAGCCAGCCGGAAGGGCC
GAGCGCAGAAGTGGTCCTGCAACTTTATCCGCCTCCATCCAGTCTATTAATTGTTGCCGGGAAGCTAGAG
TAAGTAGTTCGCCAGTTAATAGTTTGCGCAACGTTGTTGCCATTGCTACAGGCATCGTGGTGTCACGCTC
GTCGTTTGGTATGGCTTCATTCAGCTCCGGTTCCCAACGATCAAGGCGAGTTACATGATCCCCCATGTTG
TGCAAAAAAGCGGTTAGCTCCTTCGGTCCTCCGATCGTTGTCAGAAGTAAGTTGGCCGCAGTGTTATCAC
TCATGGTTATGGCAGCACTGCATAATTCTCTTACTGTCATGCCATCCGTAAGATGCTTTTCTGTGACTGG
TGAGTACTCAACCAAGTCATTCTGAGAATAGTGTATGCGGCGACCGAGTTGCTCTTGCCCGGCGTCAATA
CGGGATAATACCGCGCCACATAGCAGAACTTTAAAAGTGCTCATCATTGGAAAACGTTCTTCGGGGCGAA
AACTCTCAAGGATCTTACCGCTGTTGAGATCCAGTTCGATGTAACCCACTCGTGCACCCAACTGATCTTC
AGCATCTTTTACTTTCACCAGCGTTTCTGGGTGAGCAAAAACAGGAAGGCAAAATGCCGCAAAAAAGGGA
ATAAGGGCGACACGGAAATGTTGAATACTCATACTCTTCCTTTTTCAATATTATTGAAGCATTTATCAGG
GTTATTGTCTCATGAGCGGATACATATTTGAATGTATTTAGAAAAATAAACAAATAGGGGTTCCGCGCAC
ATTTCCCCGAAAAGTGCCACCTGACGTCTAAGAAACCATTATTATCATGACATTAACCTATAAAAATAGG
CGTATCACGAGGCCCTTTCGTCTCGCGCGTTTCGGTGATGACGGTGAAAACCTCTGACACATGCAGCTCC
CGGAGACGGTCACAGCTTGTCTGTAAGCGGATGCCGGGAGCAGACAAGCCCGTCAGGGCGCGTCAGCGGG
TGTTGGCGGGTGTCGGGGCTGGCTTAACTATGCGGCATCAGAGCAGATTGTACTGAGAGTGCACCATATG
CGGTGTGAAATACCGCACAGATGCGTAAGGAGAAAATACCGCATCAGGCGCCATTCGCCATTCAGGCTGC
GCAACTGTTGGGAAGGGCGATCGGTGCGGGCCTCTTCGCTATTACGCCAGCTGGCGAAAGGGGGATGTGC
TGCAAGGCGATTAAGTTGGGTAACGCCAGGGTTTTCCCAGTCACGACGTTGTAAAACGACGGCGCAAGGA
ATGGTGCATGCAAGGAGATGGCGCCCAACAGTCCCCCGGCCACGGGGCCTGCCACCATACCCACGCCGAA
ACAAGCGCTCATGAGCCCGAAGTGGCGAGCCCGATCTTCCCCATCGGTGATGTCGGCGATATAGGCGCCA
GCAACCGCACCTGTGGCGCCGGTGATGCCGGCCACGATGCGTCCGGCGTAGAGGCGATTAGTCCAATTTG
TTAAAGACAGGATATCAGTGGTCCAGGCTCTAGTTTTGACTCAACAATATCACCAGCTGAAGCCTATAGA
GTACGAGCCATAGATAAAATAAAAGATTTTATTTAGTCTCCAGAAAAAGGGGGG
