>Addgene plasmid #130772 | pMSCVbsd-PPARD-I420R | depositor partial sequence | sequence record 250283 | PPARD I420R
ATGGAGCAGCCACAGGAGGAAGCCCCTGAGGTCCGGGAAGAGGAGGAGAAAGAGGAAGTGGCAGAGGCAG
AAGGAGCCCCAGAGCTCAATGGGGGACCACAGCATGCACTTCCTTCCAGCAGCTACACAGACCTCTCCCG
GAGCTCCTCGCCACCCTCACTGCTGGACCAACTGCAGATGGGCTGTGACGGGGCCTCATGCGGCAGCCTC
AACATGGAGTGCCGGGTGTGCGGGGACAAGGCATCGGGCTTCCACTACGGTGTTCATGCATGTGAGGGGT
GCAAGGGCTTCTTCCGTCGTACGATCCGCATGAAGCTGGAGTACGAGAAGTGTGAGCGCAGCTGCAAGAT
TCAGAAGAAGAACCGCAACAAGTGCCAGTACTGCCGCTTCCAGAAGTGCCTGGCACTGGGCATGTCACAC
AACGCTATCCGTTTTGGTCGGATGCCGGAGGCTGAGAAGAGGAAGCTGGTGGCAGGGCTGACTGCAAACG
AGGGGAGCCAGTACAACCCACAGGTGGCCGACCTGAAGGCCTTCTCCAAGCACATCTACAATGCCTACCT
GAAAAACTTCAACATGACCAAAAAGAAGGCCCGCAGCATCCTCACCGGCAAAGCCAGCCACACGGCGCCC
TTTGTGATCCACGACATCGAGACATTGTGGCAGGCAGAGAAGGGGCTGGTGTGGAAGCAGTTGGTGAATG
GCCTGCCTCCCTACAAGGAGATCAGCGTGCACGTCTTCTACCGCTGCCAGTGCACCACAGTGGAGACCGT
GCGGGAGCTCACTGAGTTCGCCAAGAGCATCCCCAGCTTCAGCAGCCTCTTCCTCAACGACCAGGTTACC
CTTCTCAAGTATGGCGTGCACGAGGCCATCTTCGCCATGCTGGCCTCTATCGTCAACAAGGACGGGCTGC
TGGTAGCCAACGGCAGTGGCTTTGTCACCCGTGAGTTCCTGCGCAGCCTCCGCAAACCCTTCAGTGATAT
CATTGAGCCTAAGTTTGAATTTGCTGTCAAGTTCAACGCCCTGGAACTTGATGACAGTGACCTGGCCCTA
TTCATTGCGGCCATCATTCTGTGTGGAGACCGGCCAGGCCTCATGAACGTTCCACGGGTGGAGGCTATCC
AGGACACCATCCTGCGTGCCCTCGAATTCCACCTGCAGGCCAACCACCCTGATGCCCAGTACCTCTTCCC
CAAGCTGCTGCAGAAGATGGCTGACCTGCGGCAACTGGTCACCGAGCACGCCCAGATGATGCAGCGGAGG
AAGAAGACCGAAACCGAGACCTCGCTGCACCCTCTGCTCCAGGAGATCTACAAGGACATGTACTAA
